>Addgene plasmid #131224 | VfAU1-LOV_P2A_casp9 | depositor full sequence | sequence record 251504 | Full Sequence
GACGGATCGGGAGATCTCCCGATCCCCTATGGTGCACTCTCAGTACAATCTGCTCTGATGCCGCATAGTT
AAGCCAGTATCTGCTCCCTGCTTGTGTGTTGGAGGTCGCTGAGTAGTGCGCGAGCAAAATTTAAGCTACA
ACAAGGCAAGGCTTGACCGACAATTGCATGAAGAATCTGCTTAGGGTTAGGCGTTTTGCGCTGCTTCGCG
ATGTACGGGCCAGATATACGCGTTGACATTGATTATTGACTAGTTATTAATAGTAATCAATTACGGGGTC
ATTAGTTCATAGCCCATATATGGAGTTCCGCGTTACATAACTTACGGTAAATGGCCCGCCTGGCTGACCG
CCCAACGACCCCCGCCCATTGACGTCAATAATGACGTATGTTCCCATAGTAACGCCAATAGGGACTTTCC
ATTGACGTCAATGGGTGGAGTATTTACGGTAAACTGCCCACTTGGCAGTACATCAAGTGTATCATATGCC
AAGTACGCCCCCTATTGACGTCAATGACGGTAAATGGCCCGCCTGGCATTATGCCCAGTACATGACCTTA
TGGGACTTTCCTACTTGGCAGTACATCTACGTATTAGTCATCGCTATTACCATGGTGATGCGGTTTTGGC
AGTACATCAATGGGCGTGGATAGCGGTTTGACTCACGGGGATTTCCAAGTCTCCACCCCATTGACGTCAA
TGGGAGTTTGTTTTGGCACCAAAATCAACGGGACTTTCCAAAATGTCGTAACAACTCCGCCCCATTGACG
CAAATGGGCGGTAGGCGTGTACGGTGGGAGGTCTATATAAGCAGAGCTCTCTGGCTAACTAGAGAACCCA
CTGCTTACTGGCTTATCGAAATTAATACGACTCACTATAGGGAGACCCAAGCTGACCATGGCCACCGGTC
CTGACTACAGTCTCGTGAAGGCTCTGCAAATGGCACAACAGAATTTTGTCATTACAGACGCCTCCCTCCC
AGACAACCCTATCGTCTACGCCAGTAGAGGGTTTCTGACACTGACAGGCTATTCTCTCGACCAGATCCTG
GGCAGGAACTGCAGGTTTCTGCAAGGGCCAGAAACAGACCCAAGAGCTGTGGATAAGATCAGGAATGCCA
TCACCAAAGGCGTTGATACCAGTGTCTGTCTGCTGAATTATAGACAGGATGGCACAACCTTCTGGAATCT
CTTCTTCGTGGCTGGACTCAGAGATTCTAAGGGCAATATTGTCAACTACGTCGGAGTGCAGTCAAAGGTG
AGCGAAGATTATGCCAAGCTGCTGGTCAACGAGCAGAACATTGAGTACAAAGGTGTGCGCACCAGTAACA
TGCTGCGCAGAAAGCCCGGTGAATTCTACCCATACGATGTTCCAGATTACGCTGCGACCAACTTTAGCCT
GCTGAAACAGGCGGGCGATGTGGAAGAAAACCCGGGCCCGGAACAAAAACTCATCTCAGAAGAGGATCTG
GGATCCCCCGGGGGATTTGGTGATGTCGGTGCTCTTGAGAGTTTGAGGGGAAATGCAGATTTGGCTTACA
TCCTGAGCATGGAGCCCTGTGGCCACTGCCTCATTATCAACAATGTGAACTTCTGCCGTGAGTCCGGGCT
CCGCACCCGCACTGGCTCCAACATCGACTGTGAGAAGTTGCGGCGTCGCTTCTCCTCGCTGCATTTCATG
GTGGAGGTGAAGGGCGACCTGACTGCCAAGAAAATGGTGCTGGCTTTGCTGGAGCTGGCGCGGCAGGACC
ACGGTGCTCTGGACTGCTGCGTGGTGGTCATTCTCTCTCACGGCTGTCAGGCCAGCCACCTGCAGTTCCC
AGGGGCTGTCTACGGCACAGATGGATGCCCTGTGTCGGTCGAGAAGATTGTGAACATCTTCAATGGGACC
AGCTGCCCCAGCCTGGGAGGGAAGCCCAAGCTCTTTTTCATCCAGGCCTGTGGTGGGGAGCAGAAAGACC
ATGGGTTTGAGGTGGCCTCCACTTCCCCTGAAGACGAGTCCCCTGGCAGTAACCCCGAGCCAGATGCCAC
CCCGTTCCAGGAAGGTTTGAGGACCTTCGACCAGCTGGACGCCATATCTAGTTTGCCCACACCCAGTGAC
ATCTTTGTGTCCTACTCTACTTTCCCAGGTTTTGTTTCCTGGAGGGACCCCAAGAGTGGCTCCTGGTACG
TTGAGACCCTGGACGACATCTTTGAGCAGTGGGCTCACTCTGAAGACCTGCAGTCCCTCCTGCTTAGGGT
CGCTAATGCTGTTTCGGTGAAAGGGATTTATAAACAGATGCCTGGTTGCTTTAATTTCCTCCGGAAAAAA
CTTTTCTTTAAAACATCACCCGGGTAAGTTTAAACCGCTGATCAGCCTCGACTGTGCCTTCTAGTTGCCA
GCCATCTGTTGTTTGCCCCTCCCCCGTGCCTTCCTTGACCCTGGAAGGTGCCACTCCCACTGTCCTTTCC
TAATAAAATGAGGAAATTGCATCGCATTGTCTGAGTAGGTGTCATTCTATTCTGGGGGGTGGGGTGGGGC
AGGACAGCAAGGGGGAGGATTGGGAAGACAATAGCAGGCATGCTGGGGATGCGGTGGGCTCTATGGCTTC
TGAGGCGGAAAGAACCAGCTGGGGCTCTAGGGGGTATCCCC
[124 nt withheld, positions 2632-2755]
C
[91 nt withheld, positions 2757-2847]
A
[49 nt withheld, positions 2849-2897]
CCTTTGACGTTGGAGTCCACGTTCTTT
[37 nt withheld, positions 2925-2961]
ACCCTATCTCGGTCTATTCTTTTGATTTATAAGGGATTTTGCCGATTTCGGCCTATTGGTTAAAAAATGA
GCTGATTTAACAAAAATTTAACGCGAATTAATTCTGTGGAATGTGTGTCAGTTAGGGTGTGGAAAGTCCC
CAGGCTCCCCAGCAGGCAGAAGTATGCAAAGCATGCATCTCAATTAGTCAGCAACCAGGTGTGGAAAGTC
CCCAGGCTCCCCAGCAGGCAGAAGTATGCAAAGCATGCATCTCAATTAGTCAGCAACCATAGTCCCGCCC
CTAACTCCGCCCATCCCGCCCCTAACTCCGCCCAGTTCCGCCCATTCTCCGCCCCATGGCTGACTAATTT
TTTTTATTTATGCAGAGGCCGAGGCCGCCTCTGCCTCTGAGCTATTCCAGAAGTAGTGAGGAGGCTTTTT
TGGAGGCCTAGGCTTTTGCAAAAAGCTCTCGGGAGCTTGTATATCCATTTTCGGATCTGATCAAGAGACA
GGATGAGGATCGTTTCGCATGATTGAACAAGATGGATTGCACGCAGGTTCTCCGGCCGCTTGGGTGGAGA
GGCTATTCGGCTATGACTGGGCACAACAGACAATCGGCTGCTCTGATGCCGCCGTGTTCCGGCTGTCAGC
GCAGGGGCGCCCGGTTCTTTTTGTCAAGACCGACCTGTCCGGTGCCCTGAATGAACTGCAGGACGAGGCA
GCGCGGCTATCGTGGCTGGCCACGACGGGCGTTCCTTGCGCAGCTGTGCTCGACGTTGTCACTGAAGCGG
GAAGGGACTGGCTGCTATTGGGCGAAGTGCCGGGGCAGGATCTCCTGTCATCTCACCTTGCTCCTGCCGA
GAAAGTATCCATCATGGCTGATGCAATGCGGCGGCTGCATACGCTTGATCCGGCTACCTGCCCATTCGAC
CACCAAGCGAAACATCGCATCGAGCGAGCACGTACTCGGATGGAAGCCGGTCTTGTCGATCAGGATGATC
TGGACGAAGAGCATCAGGGGCTCGCGCCAGCCGAACTGTTCGCCAGGCTCAAGGCGCGCATGCCCGACGG
CGAGGATCTCGTCGTGACCCATGGCGATGCCTGCTTGCCGAATATCATGGTGGAAAATGGCCGCTTTTCT
GGATTCATCGACTGTGGCCGGCTGGGTGTGGCGGACCGCTATCAGGACATAGCGTTGGCTACCCGTGATA
TTGCTGAAGAGCTTGGCGGCGAATGGGCTGACCGCTTCCTCGTGCTTTACGGTATCGCCGCTCCCGATTC
GCAGCGCATCGCCTTCTATCGCCTTCTTGACGAGTTCTTCTGAGCGGGACTCTGGGGTTCGAAATGACCG
ACCAAGCGACGCCCAACCTGCCATCACGAGATTTCGATTCCACCGCCGCCTTCTATGAAAGGTTGGGCTT
CGGAATCGTTTTCCGGGACGCCGGCTGGATGATCCTCCAGCGCGGGGATCTCATGCTGGAGTTCTTCGCC
CACCCCAACTTGTTTATTGCAGCTTATAATGGTTACAAATAAAGCAATAGCATCACAAATTTCACAAATA
AAGCATTTTTTTCACTGCATTCTAGTTGTGGTTTGTCCAAACTCATCAATGTATCTTATCATGTCTGTAT
ACCGTCGACCTCTAGCTAGAGCTTGGCGTAATCATGGTCATAGCTGTTTCCTGTGTGAAATTGTTATCCG
CTCACAATTCCACACAACATACGAGCCGGAAGCATAAAGTGTAAAGCCTGGGGTGCCTAATGAGTGAGCT
AACTCACATTAATTGCGTTGCGCTCACTGCCCGCTTTCCAGTCGGGAAACCTGTCGTGCCAGCTGCATTA
ATGAATCGGCCAACGCGCGGGGAGAGGCGGTTTGCGTATTGGGCGCTCTTCCGCTTCCTCGCTCACTGAC
TCGCTGCGCTCGGTCGTTCGGCTGCGGCGAGCGGTATCAGCTCACTCAAAGGCGGTAATACGGTTATCCA
CAGAATCAGGGGATAACGCAGGAAAGAACATGTGAGCAAAAGGCCAGCAAAAGGCCAGGAACCGTAAAAA
GGCCGCGTTGCTGGCGTTTTTCCATAGGCTCCGCCCCCCTGACGAGCATCACAAAAATCGACGCTCAAGT
CAGAGGTGGCGAAACCCGACAGGACTATAAAGATACCAGGCGTTTCCCCCTGGAAGCTCCCTCGTGCGCT
CTCCTGTTCCGACCCTGCCGCTTACCGGATACCTGTCCGCCTTTCTCCCTTCGGGAAGCGTGGCGCTTTC
TCATAGCTCACGCTGTAGGTATCTCAGTTCGGTGTAGGTCGTTCGCTCCAAGCTGGGCTGTGTGCACGAA
CCCCCCGTTCAGCCCGACCGCTGCGCCTTATCCGGTAACTATCGTCTTGAGTCCAACCCGGTAAGACACG
ACTTATCGCCACTGGCAGCAGCCACTGGTAACAGGATTAGCAGAGCGAGGTATGTAGGCGGTGCTACAGA
GTTCTTGAAGTGGTGGCCTAACTACGGCTACACTAGAAGAACAGTATTTGGTATCTGCGCTCTGCTGAAG
CCAGTTACCTTCGGAAAAAGAGTTGGTAGCTCTTGATCCGGCAAACAAACCACCGCTGGTAGCGGTTTTT
TTGTTTGCAAGCAGCAGATTACGCGCAGAAAAAAAGGATCTCAAGAAGATCCTTTGATCTTTTCTACGGG
GTCTGACGCTCAGTGGAACGAAAACTCACGTTAAGGGATTTTGGTCATGAGATTATCAAAAAGGATCTTC
ACCTAGATCCTTTTAAATTAAAAATGAAGTTTTAAATCAATCTAAAGTATATATGAGTAAACTTGGTCTG
ACAGTTACCAATGCTTAATCAGTGAGGCACCTATCTCAGCGATCTGTCTATTTCGTTCATCCATAGTTGC
CTGACTCCCCGTCGTGTAGATAACTACGATACGGGAGGGCTTACCATCTGGCCCCAGTGCTGCAATGATA
CCGCGAGACCCACGCTCACCGGCTCCAGATTTATCAGCAATAAACCAGCCAGCCGGAAGGGCCGAGCGCA
GAAGTGGTCCTGCAACTTTATCCGCCTCCATCCAGTCTATTAATTGTTGCCGGGAAGCTAGAGTAAGTAG
TTCGCCAGTTAATAGTTTGCGCAACGTTGTTGCCATTGCTACAGGCATCGTGGTGTCACGCTCGTCGTTT
GGTATGGCTTCATTCAGCTCCGGTTCCCAACGATCAAGGCGAGTTACATGATCCCCCATGTTGTGCAAAA
AAGCGGTTAGCTCCTTCGGTCCTCCGATCGTTGTCAGAAGTAAGTTGGCCGCAGTGTTATCACTCATGGT
TATGGCAGCACTGCATAATTCTCTTACTGTCATGCCATCCGTAAGATGCTTTTCTGTGACTGGTGAGTAC
TCAACCAAGTCATTCTGAGAATAGTGTATGCGGCGACCGAGTTGCTCTTGCCCGGCGTCAATACGGGATA
ATACCGCGCCACATAGCAGAACTTTAAAAGTGCTCATCATTGGAAAACGTTCTTCGGGGCGAAAACTCTC
AAGGATCTTACCGCTGTTGAGATCCAGTTCGATGTAACCCACTCGTGCACCCAACTGATCTTCAGCATCT
TTTACTTTCACCAGCGTTTCTGGGTGAGCAAAAACAGGAAGGCAAAATGCCGCAAAAAAGGGAATAAGGG
CGACACGGAAATGTTGAATACTCATACTCTTCCTTTTTCAATATTATTGAAGCATTTATCAGGGTTATTG
TCTCATGAGCGGATACATATTTGAATGTATTTAGAAAAATAAACAAATAGGGGTTCCGCGCACATTTCCC
CGAAAAGTGCCACCTGACGTC
Features (pLannotate 1.2.2; 22 found; start..end, strand, type, name):
     28..80      -  misc_feature   bom (fragment): basis of mobility region from pBR322
    235..614     +  enhancer       CMV enhancer: human cytomegalovirus immediate early enhancer
    615..818     +  promoter       CMV promoter: human cytomegalovirus (CMV) immediate early promoter
    814..847     +  LTR            5' LTR (truncated) (fragment): truncated 5' long terminal repeat (LTR) from HIV-1
    863..881     +  promoter       T7 promoter: promoter for bacteriophage T7 RNA polymerase
    910..1263    +  CDS            PHOT (fragment): PHOT_CHLRE - Experimental evidence at protein level: Swiss-Prot protein existence level 1. Protein kinase that acts as a blue light photoreceptor (PubMed:15695460, PubMed:24285544). Required for non-photochemical quenching (NPQ), a mechanism that converts and dissipates the harmful excess absorbed light energy into heat and protect the photosynthetic apparatus from photo-oxidative damage (PubMed:27626383). Controls the energy-dependent chlorophyll fluorescence quenching (qE) activity of chlorophyll excited states by inducing the expression of the qE effector protein LHCSR3 in high light intens
   1357..1383    +  CDS            3xHA (fragment): three tandem HA epitope tags
   1465..2328    +  CDS            CASP9 (fragment): CASP9_HUMAN - Also known as MCH6. Experimental evidence at protein level: Swiss-Prot protein existence level 1. Isoform 2 lacks activity is an dominant-negative inhibitor of caspase-9. From Homo sapiens (Human).
   2362..2586    +  polyA_signal   bGH poly(A) signal: bovine growth hormone polyadenylation signal
   2590..2611    +  promoter       SV40 promoter (fragment): SV40 enhancer and early promoter
   2632..3060    +  rep_origin     f1 ori (sequence partly withheld): f1 bacteriophage origin of replication; arrow indicates direction of (+) strand synthesis
   3074..3403    +  promoter       SV40 promoter: SV40 enhancer and early promoter
   3470..4261    +  CDS            neo: KKA2_KLEPN - Also known as kan, nptII. Experimental evidence at protein level: Swiss-Prot protein existence level 1. Resistance to kanamycin, neomycin, paromomycin, ribostamycin, butirosin and gentamicin B. From Klebsiella pneumoniae.
   4285..4443    +  CDS            ble (fragment): BLE_KLEPN - Experimental evidence at protein level: Swiss-Prot protein existence level 1. Binding protein with a strong affinity to the bleomycin family of antibiotics. Binds to CL990; an antimitotic-antibiotic compound. From Klebsiella pneumoniae.
   4438..4559    +  polyA_signal   SV40 poly(A) signal: SV40 polyadenylation signal
   4632..4648    -  protein_bind   lac operator: The lac repressor binds to the lac operator to inhibit transcription in E. coli. This inhibition can be relieved by adding lactose or isopropyl-β-D-thiogalactopyranoside (IPTG). lac repressor encoded by lacI
   4656..4686    -  promoter       lac promoter: promoter for the E. coli lac operon
   4701..4722    -  protein_bind   CAP binding site: CAP binding activates transcription in the presence of cAMP. E. coli catabolite activator protein
   4735..4827    -  CDS            lacI (fragment): lac repressor; lacI; The lac repressor binds to the lac operator to inhibit transcription in E. coli. This inhibition can be relieved by adding lactose or isopropyl-β-D-thiogalactopyranoside (IPTG).
   5010..5595    -  rep_origin     ori: high-copy-number ColE1/pMB1/pBR322/pUC origin of replication
   5766..6626    -  CDS            AmpR: β-lactamase; bla; confers resistance to ampicillin, carbenicillin, and related antibiotics
   6627..6731    -  promoter       AmpR promoter: bla
