>Addgene plasmid #131224 | VfAU1-LOV_P2A_casp9 | addgene full sequence | sequence record 268973 | Addgene NGS Result
TATCTGCTCCCTGCTTGTGTGTTGGAGGTCGCTGAGTAGTGCGCGAGCAAAATTTAAGCTACAACAAGGC
AAGGCTTGACCGACAATTGCATGAAGAATCTGCTTAGGGTTAGGCGTTTTGCGCTGCTTCGCGATGTACG
GGCCAGATATACGCGTTGACATTGATTATTGACTAGTTATTAATAGTAATCAATTACGGGGTCATTAGTT
CATAGCCCATATATGGAGTTCCGCGTTACATAACTTACGGTAAATGGCCCGCCTGGCTGACCGCCCAACG
ACCCCCGCCCATTGACGTCAATAATGACGTATGTTCCCATAGTAACGCCAATAGGGACTTTCCATTGACG
TCAATGGGTGGAGTATTTACGGTAAACTGCCCACTTGGCAGTACATCAAGTGTATCATATGCCAAGTACG
CCCCCTATTGACGTCAATGACGGTAAATGGCCCGCCTGGCATTATGCCCAGTACATGACCTTATGGGACT
TTCCTACTTGGCAGTACATCTACGTATTAGTCATCGCTATTACCATGGTGATGCGGTTTTGGCAGTACAT
CAATGGGCGTGGATAGCGGTTTGACTCACGGGGATTTCCAAGTCTCCACCCCATTGACGTCAATGGGAGT
TTGTTTTGGCACCAAAATCAACGGGACTTTCCAAAATGTCGTAACAACTCCGCCCCATTGACGCAAATGG
GCGGTAGGCGTGTACGGTGGGAGGTCTATATAAGCAGAGCTCTCTGGCTAACTAGAGAACCCACTGCTTA
CTGGCTTATCGAAATTAATACGACTCACTATAGGGAGACCCAAGCTGACCATGGCCACCGGTCCTGACTA
CAGTCTCGTGAAGGCTCTGCAAATGGCACAACAGAATTTTGTCATTACAGACGCCTCCCTCCCAGACAAC
CCTATCGTCTACGCCAGTAGAGGGTTTCTGACACTGACAGGCTATTCTCTCGACCAGATCCTGGGCAGGA
ACTGCAGGTTTCTGCAAGGGCCAGAAACAGACCCAAGAGCTGTGGATAAGATCAGGAATGCCATCACCAA
AGGCGTTGATACCAGTGTCTGTCTGCTGAATTATAGACAGGATGGCACAACCTTCTGGAATCTCTTCTTC
GTGGCTGGACTCAGAGATTCTAAGGGCAATATTGTCAACTACGTCGGAGTGCAGTCAAAGGTGAGCGAAG
ATTATGCCAAGCTGCTGGTCAACGAGCAGAACATTGAGTACAAAGGTGTGCGCACCAGTAACATGCTGCG
CAGAAAGCCCGGTGAATTCTACCCATACGATGTTCCAGATTACGCTGCGACCAACTTTAGCCTGCTGAAA
CAGGCGGGCGATGTGGAAGAAAACCCGGGCCCGGAACAAAAACTCATCTCAGAAGAGGATCTGGGATCCC
CCGGGGGATTTGGTGATGTCGGTGCTCTTGAGAGTTTGAGGGGAAATGCAGATTTGGCTTACATCCTGAG
CATGGAGCCCTGTGGCCACTGCCTCATTATCAACAATGTGAACTTCTGCCGTGAGTCCGGGCTCCGCACC
CGCACTGGCTCCAACATCGACTGTGAGAAGTTGCGGCGTCGCTTCTCCTCGCTGCATTTCATGGTGGAGG
TGAAGGGCGACCTGACTGCCAAGAAAATGGTGCTGGCTTTGCTGGAGCTGGCGCGGCAGGACCACGGTGC
TCTGGACTGCTGCGTGGTGGTCATTCTCTCTCACGGCTGTCAGGCCAGCCACCTGCAGTTCCCAGGGGCT
GTCTACGGCACAGATGGATGCCCTGTGTCGGTCGAGAAGATTGTGAACATCTTCAATGGGACCAGCTGCC
CCAGCCTGGGAGGGAAGCCCAAGCTCTTTTTCATCCAGGCCTGTGGTGGGGAGCAGAAAGACCATGGGTT
TGAGGTGGCCTCCACTTCCCCTGAAGACGAGTCCCCTGGCAGTAACCCCGAGCCAGATGCCACCCCGTTC
CAGGAAGGTTTGAGGACCTTCGACCAGCTGGACGCCATATCTAGTTTGCCCACACCCAGTGACATCTTTG
TGTCCTACTCTACTTTCCCAGGTTTTGTTTCCTGGAGGGACCCCAAGAGTGGCTCCTGGTACGTTGAGAC
CCTGGACGACATCTTTGAGCAGTGGGCTCACTCTGAAGACCTGCAGTCCCTCCTGCTTAGGGTCGCTAAT
GCTGTTTCGGTGAAAGGGATTTATAAACAGATGCCTGGTTGCTTTAATTTCCTCCGGAAAAAACTTTTCT
TTAAAACATCACCCGGGTAAGTTTAAACCGCTGATCAGCCTCGACTGTGCCTTCTAGTTGCCAGCCATCT
GTTGTTTGCCCCTCCCCCGTGCCTTCCTTGACCCTGGAAGGTGCCACTCCCACTGTCCTTTCCTAATAAA
ATGAGGAAATTGCATCGCATTGTCTGAGTAGGTGTCATTCTATTCTGGGGGGTGGGGTGGGGCAGGACAG
CAAGGGGGAGGATTGGGAAGACAATAGCAGGCATGCTGGGGATGCGGTGGGCTCTATGGCTTCTGAGGCG
GAAAGAACCAGCTGGGGCTCTAGGGGGTATCCCC
[124 nt withheld, positions 2555-2678]
C
[91 nt withheld, positions 2680-2770]
A
[49 nt withheld, positions 2772-2820]
CCTTTGACGTTGGAGTCCACGTTCTTT
[37 nt withheld, positions 2848-2884]
ACCCTATCTCGGTCTATTCTTTTGATTTATAAGGGATTTTGCCGATTTCGGCCTATTGGTTAAAAAATGA
GCTGATTTAACAAAAATTTAACGCGAATTAATTCTGTGGAATGTGTGTCAGTTAGGGTGTGGAAAGTCCC
CAGGCTCCCCAGCAGGCAGAAGTATGCAAAGCATGCATCTCAATTAGTCAGCAACCAGGTGTGGAAAGTC
CCCAGGCTCCCCAGCAGGCAGAAGTATGCAAAGCATGCATCTCAATTAGTCAGCAACCATAGTCCCGCCC
CTAACTCCGCCCATCCCGCCCCTAACTCCGCCCAGTTCCGCCCATTCTCCGCCCCATGGCTGACTAATTT
TTTTTATTTATGCAGAGGCCGAGGCCGCCTCTGCCTCTGAGCTATTCCAGAAGTAGTGAGGAGGCTTTTT
TGGAGGCCTAGGCTTTTGCAAAAAGCTCTCGGGAGCTTGTATATCCATTTTCGGATCTGATCAAGAGACA
GGATGAGGATCGTTTCGCATGATTGAACAAGATGGATTGCACGCAGGTTCTCCGGCCGCTTGGGTGGAGA
GGCTATTCGGCTATGACTGGGCACAACAGACAATCGGCTGCTCTGATGCCGCCGTGTTCCGGCTGTCAGC
GCAGGGGCGCCCGGTTCTTTTTGTCAAGACCGACCTGTCCGGTGCCCTGAATGAACTGCAGGACGAGGCA
GCGCGGCTATCGTGGCTGGCCACGACGGGCGTTCCTTGCGCAGCTGTGCTCGACGTTGTCACTGAAGCGG
GAAGGGACTGGCTGCTATTGGGCGAAGTGCCGGGGCAGGATCTCCTGTCATCTCACCTTGCTCCTGCCGA
GAAAGTATCCATCATGGCTGATGCAATGCGGCGGCTGCATACGCTTGATCCGGCTACCTGCCCATTCGAC
CACCAAGCGAAACATCGCATCGAGCGAGCACGTACTCGGATGGAAGCCGGTCTTGTCGATCAGGATGATC
TGGACGAAGAGCATCAGGGGCTCGCGCCAGCCGAACTGTTCGCCAGGCTCAAGGCGCGCATGCCCGACGG
CGAGGATCTCGTCGTGACCCATGGCGATGCCTGCTTGCCGAATATCATGGTGGAAAATGGCCGCTTTTCT
GGATTCATCGACTGTGGCCGGCTGGGTGTGGCGGACCGCTATCAGGACATAGCGTTGGCTACCCGTGATA
TTGCTGAAGAGCTTGGCGGCGAATGGGCTGACCGCTTCCTCGTGCTTTACGGTATCGCCGCTCCCGATTC
GCAGCGCATCGCCTTCTATCGCCTTCTTGACGAGTTCTTCTGAGCGGGACTCTGGGGTTCGAAATGACCG
ACCAAGCGACGCCCAACCTGCCATCACGAGATTTCGATTCCACCGCCGCCTTCTATGAAAGGTTGGGCTT
CGGAATCGTTTTCCGGGACGCCGGCTGGATGATCCTCCAGCGCGGGGATCTCATGCTGGAGTTCTTCGCC
CACCCCAACTTGTTTATTGCAGCTTATAATGGTTACAAATAAAGCAATAGCATCACAAATTTCACAAATA
AAGCATTTTTTTCACTGCATTCTAGTTGTGGTTTGTCCAAACTCATCAATGTATCTTATCATGTCTGTAT
ACCGTCGACCTCTAGCTAGAGCTTGGCGTAATCATGGTCATAGCTGTTTCCTGTGTGAAATTGTTATCCG
CTCACAATTCCACACAACATACGAGCCGGAAGCATAAAGTGTAAAGCCTGGGGTGCCTAATGAGTGAGCT
AACTCACATTAATTGCGTTGCGCTCACTGCCCGCTTTCCAGTCGGGAAACCTGTCGTGCCAGCTGCATTA
ATGAATCGGCCAACGCGCGGGGAGAGGCGGTTTGCGTATTGGGCGCTCTTCCGCTTCCTCGCTCACTGAC
TCGCTGCGCTCGGTCGTTCGGCTGCGGCGAGCGGTATCAGCTCACTCAAAGGCGGTAATACGGTTATCCA
CAGAATCAGGGGATAACGCAGGAAAGAACATGTGAGCAAAAGGCCAGCAAAAGGCCAGGAACCGTAAAAA
GGCCGCGTTGCTGGCGTTTTTCCATAGGCTCCGCCCCCCTGACGAGCATCACAAAAATCGACGCTCAAGT
CAGAGGTGGCGAAACCCGACAGGACTATAAAGATACCAGGCGTTTCCCCCTGGAAGCTCCCTCGTGCGCT
CTCCTGTTCCGACCCTGCCGCTTACCGGATACCTGTCCGCCTTTCTCCCTTCGGGAAGCGTGGCGCTTTC
TCATAGCTCACGCTGTAGGTATCTCAGTTCGGTGTAGGTCGTTCGCTCCAAGCTGGGCTGTGTGCACGAA
CCCCCCGTTCAGCCCGACCGCTGCGCCTTATCCGGTAACTATCGTCTTGAGTCCAACCCGGTAAGACACG
ACTTATCGCCACTGGCAGCAGCCACTGGTAACAGGATTAGCAGAGCGAGGTATGTAGGCGGTGCTACAGA
GTTCTTGAAGTGGTGGCCTAACTACGGCTACACTAGAAGAACAGTATTTGGTATCTGCGCTCTGCTGAAG
CCAGTTACCTTCGGAAAAAGAGTTGGTAGCTCTTGATCCGGCAAACAAACCACCGCTGGTAGCGGTGGTT
TTTTTGTTTGCAAGCAGCAGATTACGCGCAGAAAAAAAGGATCTCAAGAAGATCCTTTGATCTTTTCTAC
GGGGTCTGACGCTCAGTGGAACGAAAACTCACGTTAAGGGATTTTGGTCATGAGATTATCAAAAAGGATC
TTCACCTAGATCCTTTTAAATTAAAAATGAAGTTTTAAATCAATCTAAAGTATATATGAGTAAACTTGGT
CTGACAGTTACCAATGCTTAATCAGTGAGGCACCTATCTCAGCGATCTGTCTATTTCGTTCATCCATAGT
TGCCTGACTCCCCGTCGTGTAGATAACTACGATACGGGAGGGCTTACCATCTGGCCCCAGTGCTGCAATG
ATACCGCGAGACCCACGCTCACCGGCTCCAGATTTATCAGCAATAAACCAGCCAGCCGGAAGGGCCGAGC
GCAGAAGTGGTCCTGCAACTTTATCCGCCTCCATCCAGTCTATTAATTGTTGCCGGGAAGCTAGAGTAAG
TAGTTCGCCAGTTAATAGTTTGCGCAACGTTGTTGCCATTGCTACAGGCATCGTGGTGTCACGCTCGTCG
TTTGGTATGGCTTCATTCAGCTCCGGTTCCCAACGATCAAGGCGAGTTACATGATCCCCCATGTTGTGCA
AAAAAGCGGTTAGCTCCTTCGGTCCTCCGATCGTTGTCAGAAGTAAGTTGGCCGCAGTGTTATCACTCAT
GGTTATGGCAGCACTGCATAATTCTCTTACTGTCATGCCATCCGTAAGATGCTTTTCTGTGACTGGTGAG
TACTCAACCAAGTCATTCTGAGAATAGTGTATGCGGCGACCGAGTTGCTCTTGCCCGGCGTCAATACGGG
ATAATACCGCGCCACATAGCAGAACTTTAAAAGTGCTCATCATTGGAAAACGTTCTTCGGGGCGAAAACT
CTCAAGGATCTTACCGCTGTTGAGATCCAGTTCGATGTAACCCACTCGTGCACCCAACTGATCTTCAGCA
TCTTTTACTTTCACCAGCGTTTCTGGGTGAGCAAAAACAGGAAGGCAAAATGCCGCAAAAAAGGGAATAA
GGGCGACACGGAAATGTTGAATACTCATACTCTTCCTTTTTCAATATTATTGAAGCATTTATCAGGGTTA
TTGTCTCATGAGCGGATACATATTTGAATGTATTTAGAAAAATAAACAAATAGGGGTTCCGCGCACATTT
CCCCGAAAAGTGCCACCTGACGTCGACGGATCGGGAGATCTCCCGATCCCCTATGGTGCACTCTCAGTAC
AATCTGCTCTGATGCCGCATAGTTAAGCCAG
Features (pLannotate 1.2.2; 22 found; start..end, strand, type, name):
    158..537     +  enhancer       CMV enhancer: human cytomegalovirus immediate early enhancer
    538..741     +  promoter       CMV promoter: human cytomegalovirus (CMV) immediate early promoter
    737..770     +  LTR            5' LTR (truncated) (fragment): truncated 5' long terminal repeat (LTR) from HIV-1
    786..804     +  promoter       T7 promoter: promoter for bacteriophage T7 RNA polymerase
    833..1186    +  CDS            PHOT (fragment): PHOT_CHLRE - Experimental evidence at protein level: Swiss-Prot protein existence level 1. Protein kinase that acts as a blue light photoreceptor (PubMed:15695460, PubMed:24285544). Required for non-photochemical quenching (NPQ), a mechanism that converts and dissipates the harmful excess absorbed light energy into heat and protect the photosynthetic apparatus from photo-oxidative damage (PubMed:27626383). Controls the energy-dependent chlorophyll fluorescence quenching (qE) activity of chlorophyll excited states by inducing the expression of the qE effector protein LHCSR3 in high light intens
   1280..1306    +  CDS            3xHA (fragment): three tandem HA epitope tags
   1388..2251    +  CDS            CASP9 (fragment): CASP9_HUMAN - Also known as MCH6. Experimental evidence at protein level: Swiss-Prot protein existence level 1. Isoform 2 lacks activity is an dominant-negative inhibitor of caspase-9. From Homo sapiens (Human).
   2285..2509    +  polyA_signal   bGH poly(A) signal: bovine growth hormone polyadenylation signal
   2513..2534    +  promoter       SV40 promoter (fragment): SV40 enhancer and early promoter
   2555..2983    +  rep_origin     f1 ori (sequence partly withheld): f1 bacteriophage origin of replication; arrow indicates direction of (+) strand synthesis
   2997..3326    +  promoter       SV40 promoter: SV40 enhancer and early promoter
   3393..4184    +  CDS            neo: KKA2_KLEPN - Also known as kan, nptII. Experimental evidence at protein level: Swiss-Prot protein existence level 1. Resistance to kanamycin, neomycin, paromomycin, ribostamycin, butirosin and gentamicin B. From Klebsiella pneumoniae.
   4208..4366    +  CDS            ble (fragment): BLE_KLEPN - Experimental evidence at protein level: Swiss-Prot protein existence level 1. Binding protein with a strong affinity to the bleomycin family of antibiotics. Binds to CL990; an antimitotic-antibiotic compound. From Klebsiella pneumoniae.
   4361..4482    +  polyA_signal   SV40 poly(A) signal: SV40 polyadenylation signal
   4555..4571    -  protein_bind   lac operator: The lac repressor binds to the lac operator to inhibit transcription in E. coli. This inhibition can be relieved by adding lactose or isopropyl-β-D-thiogalactopyranoside (IPTG). lac repressor encoded by lacI
   4579..4609    -  promoter       lac promoter: promoter for the E. coli lac operon
   4624..4645    -  protein_bind   CAP binding site: CAP binding activates transcription in the presence of cAMP. E. coli catabolite activator protein
   4658..4750    -  CDS            lacI (fragment): lac repressor; lacI; The lac repressor binds to the lac operator to inhibit transcription in E. coli. This inhibition can be relieved by adding lactose or isopropyl-β-D-thiogalactopyranoside (IPTG).
   4933..5521    -  rep_origin     ori: high-copy-number ColE1/pMB1/pBR322/pUC origin of replication
   5692..6552    -  CDS            AmpR: β-lactamase; bla; confers resistance to ampicillin, carbenicillin, and related antibiotics
   6553..6657    -  promoter       AmpR promoter: bla
   6716..3       -  misc_feature   bom (fragment) (across the origin): basis of mobility region from pBR322
