[The description below was written by a language model from this plasmid's Addgene catalogue record and pLannotate feature annotations shown in this document.]
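Description:
VfAU1-LOV_P2A_casp9 is a mammalian expression plasmid built on the pcDNA3.1(-) backbone. It is maintained in E. coli at high copy through a ColE1/pUC-type origin with ampicillin selection (AmpR under its own bla promoter), and it also carries an f1 phage origin. For selection in mammalian cells, an SV40 early promoter drives a neomycin phosphotransferase gene followed by an SV40 poly(A) signal, allowing G418 selection. The two sequence records, one from the depositor and one from repository sequencing, differ by only a few nucleotides in length and give the same feature layout.

The payload is a single CMV enhancer/promoter-driven open reading frame terminated by the bGH poly(A) signal, with a T7 promoter just upstream of the coding region. It encodes the LOV (light-oxygen-voltage) photosensory domain of aureochrome 1 from the alga Vaucheria frigida carrying an HA tag, then a P2A peptide, then a myc-tagged portion of human caspase-9. The automated annotation labels the LOV segment as a phototropin fragment by homology and detects the HA tag and the CASP9 fragment, but it does not call the P2A or myc elements, which are known from the catalogue entry. Short hits such as the HIV-1 LTR, ble and lacI fragments appear to be backbone remnants or annotation artefacts rather than functional parts.

Because P2A causes ribosomal skipping, the two domains that make up the light-activated Opto-casp9 fusion are produced as separate polypeptides from one transcript. The record does not state the intended use explicitly, but such an uncoupled arrangement would plausibly serve as a control in which the photoreceptor and effector are co-expressed without being physically linked. The plasmid belongs to a modular vector library for engineering light-controlled protein-protein interactions.
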