Addgene plasmid #131224: VfAU1-LOV_P2A_casp9
Purpose: Expresses Ha-tagged VfAU1-LOV and myc-tagged casp9 (domains of Opto-casp9) separated by P2A site
Depositing lab: Harald Janovjak. Publication: Engineering Strategy and Vector Library for the Rapid Generation of Modular Light-Controlled Protein-Protein Interactions. Tichy AM, Gerrard EJ, Legrand JMD, Hobbs RM, Janovjak H. J Mol Biol. 2019 May 29. pii: S0022-2836(19)30317-1. doi: 10.1016/j.jmb.2019.05.033. PubMed 31150735.
Backbone
  Vector backbone: pcDNA3.1-
  Backbone manufacturer: Invitrogen
  Backbone size w/o insert (bp): 5318
  Vector type: Mammalian Expression
  Selectable markers: Neomycin (select with G418)
Growth in bacteria
  Bacterial resistance: Ampicillin, 100 μg/mL
  Growth temperature: 37°C
  Growth strain: DH5alpha
  Copy number: High Copy
Gene/Insert
  Gene/Insert name: VfAU1-LOV-HA_P2A_myc-casp9
  Species: H. sapiens (human); V. frigida
  Insert size (bp): 1443
  Promoter: CMV
  Cloning method: Restriction Enzyme; 5′ cloning site AgeI (destroyed during cloning); 3′ cloning site XmaI (not destroyed)
  Sequencing primers: 5′ CMV_F (CGCAAATGGGCGGTAGGCGTG); 3′ pcDNA_R (CAACAGATGGCTGGCAAC)
Terms and licenses: Academic/Nonprofit Terms; Industry Terms: Not Available to Industry
How to cite: VfAU1-LOV_P2A_casp9 was a gift from Harald Janovjak (Addgene plasmid # 131224 ; http://n2t.net/addgene:131224 ; RRID:Addgene_131224)
