>Addgene plasmid #131224 | VfAU1-LOV_P2A_casp9 | depositor partial sequence | sequence record 251505 | pOVC1_VfAU1-LOV_P2A_casp9
ACCATGGCCACCGGTCCTGACTACAGTCTCGTGAAGGCTCTGCAAATGGCACAACAGAATTTTGTCATTA
CAGACGCCTCCCTCCCAGACAACCCTATCGTCTACGCCAGTAGAGGGTTTCTGACACTGACAGGCTATTC
TCTCGACCAGATCCTGGGCAGGAACTGCAGGTTTCTGCAAGGGCCAGAAACAGACCCAAGAGCTGTGGAT
AAGATCAGGAATGCCATCACCAAAGGCGTTGATACCAGTGTCTGTCTGCTGAATTATAGACAGGATGGCA
CAACCTTCTGGAATCTCTTCTTCGTGGCTGGACTCAGAGATTCTAAGGGCAATATTGTCAACTACGTCGG
AGTGCAGTCAAAGGTGAGCGAAGATTATGCCAAGCTGCTGGTCAACGAGCAGAACATTGAGTACAAAGGT
GTGCGCACCAGTAACATGCTGCGCAGAAAGCCCGGTGAATTCTACCCATACGATGTTCCAGATTACGCTG
CGACCAACTTTAGCCTGCTGAAACAGGCGGGCGATGTGGAAGAAAACCCGGGCCCGGAACAAAAACTCAT
CTCAGAAGAGGATCTGGGATCCCCCGGGGGATTTGGTGATGTCGGTGCTCTTGAGAGTTTGAGGGGAAAT
GCAGATTTGGCTTACATCCTGAGCATGGAGCCCTGTGGCCACTGCCTCATTATCAACAATGTGAACTTCT
GCCGTGAGTCCGGGCTCCGCACCCGCACTGGCTCCAACATCGACTGTGAGAAGTTGCGGCGTCGCTTCTC
CTCGCTGCATTTCATGGTGGAGGTGAAGGGCGACCTGACTGCCAAGAAAATGGTGCTGGCTTTGCTGGAG
CTGGCGCGGCAGGACCACGGTGCTCTGGACTGCTGCGTGGTGGTCATTCTCTCTCACGGCTGTCAGGCCA
GCCACCTGCAGTTCCCAGGGGCTGTCTACGGCACAGATGGATGCCCTGTGTCGGTCGAGAAGATTGTGAA
CATCTTCAATGGGACCAGCTGCCCCAGCCTGGGAGGGAAGCCCAAGCTCTTTTTCATCCAGGCCTGTGGT
GGGGAGCAGAAAGACCATGGGTTTGAGGTGGCCTCCACTTCCCCTGAAGACGAGTCCCCTGGCAGTAACC
CCGAGCCAGATGCCACCCCGTTCCAGGAAGGTTTGAGGACCTTCGACCAGCTGGACGCCATATCTAGTTT
GCCCACACCCAGTGACATCTTTGTGTCCTACTCTACTTTCCCAGGTTTTGTTTCCTGGAGGGACCCCAAG
AGTGGCTCCTGGTACGTTGAGACCCTGGACGACATCTTTGAGCAGTGGGCTCACTCTGAAGACCTGCAGT
CCCTCCTGCTTAGGGTCGCTAATGCTGTTTCGGTGAAAGGGATTTATAAACAGATGCCTGGTTGCTTTAA
TTTCCTCCGGAAAAAACTTTTCTTTAAAACATCACCCGGGTAA
